Addgene plasmid #231213: CA253 CMVTO-rens-3GS-IL10Ra-c-myc
Purpose: Cleaved IL-10Ra-myc
Depositing lab: Xiaojing Gao. Depositing organization: Stanford University. Publication: Orthogonalized human protease control of secreted signals. Aldrete CA, Call CC, Sant'Anna LE, Vlahos AE, Pei J, Cong Q, Gao XJ. Nat Chem Biol. 2025 Jan 15. doi: 10.1038/s41589-024-01831-x. PubMed 39814991.
Backbone
  Vector backbone: CMVTO-FlpIn
  Vector type: Mammalian Expression
Growth in bacteria
  Bacterial resistance: Ampicillin, 100 μg/mL
  Growth temperature: 37°C
  Growth strain: DH5alpha
  Copy number: High Copy
Gene/Insert
  Gene/Insert name: rens-3GS-IL10Ra-c-myc
  Species: H. sapiens (human)
  Entrez Gene: IL10 (a.k.a. CSIF, GVHDS, IL-10, IL10A, TGIF)
  Cloning method: Ligation Independent Cloning
Terms and licenses: Academic/Nonprofit Terms; Industry Terms: Not Available to Industry
How to cite: CA253 CMVTO-rens-3GS-IL10Ra-c-myc was a gift from Xiaojing Gao (Addgene plasmid # 231213 ; http://n2t.net/addgene:231213 ; RRID:Addgene_231213)
