[The description below was written by a language model from this plasmid's Addgene catalogue record and pLannotate feature annotations shown in this document.]
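Description:
CA253 CMVTO-rens-3GS-IL10Ra-c-myc is a 5,961 nt mammalian expression plasmid built on a CMVTO-FlpIn backbone. It is propagated in E. coli at high copy from a ColE1/pUC-type origin under ampicillin selection (AmpR with its bla promoter). Residual backbone elements include fragments of an f1 origin, the pBR322 bom region and lac regulatory sequences.

The expression cassette uses the human CMV immediate-early enhancer and promoter followed directly by two short tet operator matches (annotated as PLtetO-1 fragments). This is the "CMV-TO" arrangement, in which transcription is strong by default but can be repressed by Tet repressor and relieved by tetracycline or doxycycline in cells that express TetR. Downstream lies a human IL10RA fragment of about 640 nt, so only part of the receptor is encoded, terminated by a bGH polyadenylation signal. From the insert name, this fragment is preceded by an element called "rens" and a 3GS (presumably glycine-serine) linker and carries a C-terminal c-myc epitope tag. None of these are annotated in the feature table, and the record does not define "rens". The catalogue links the Entrez gene IL10, whereas the annotated coding sequence corresponds to the receptor chain IL10RA.

An FRT site sits immediately upstream of a hygromycin resistance gene that has an SV40 poly(A) signal but no annotated promoter of its own, the typical Flp-In design. There, Flp-mediated integration at a genomic FRT landing pad would supply the promoter and allow hygromycin selection of single-copy stable lines.

The stated purpose is "Cleaved IL-10Ra-myc". The associated work concerns orthogonalized human protease control of secreted signals, so the construct probably represents the post-cleavage form of a protease-regulated IL-10Ra protein, detectable through its myc tag.
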