Features (pLannotate 1.2.2; 22 found; start..end, strand, type, name):
    171..1031    -  CDS            AmpR: β-lactamase; bla; confers resistance to ampicillin, carbenicillin, and related antibiotics
   1032..1136    -  promoter       AmpR promoter: bla
   1195..1247    -  misc_feature   bom (fragment): basis of mobility region from pBR322
   1397..1776    +  enhancer       CMV enhancer: human cytomegalovirus immediate early enhancer
   1777..1980    +  promoter       CMV promoter: human cytomegalovirus (CMV) immediate early promoter
   1982..2001    +  promoter       PLtetO-1 promoter (fragment): modified phage lambda PL promoter with tet operator sites (Lutz and Bujard, 1997)
   2003..2022    +  promoter       PLtetO-1 promoter (fragment): modified phage lambda PL promoter with tet operator sites (Lutz and Bujard, 1997)
   2030..2063    +  promoter       TRE3GV promoter (fragment): 3rd-generation Tet-responsive promoter that can be activated by binding of Tet-On® 3G, optimized for retroviral and lentiviral vectors
   2270..2911    +  CDS            IL10RA (fragment): I10R1_HUMAN - Also known as IL10R. Experimental evidence at protein level: Swiss-Prot protein existence level 1. Cell surface receptor for the cytokine IL10 that participates in IL10-mediated anti-inflammatory functions, limiting excessive tissue disruption caused by inflammation. Upon binding to IL10, induces a conformational change in IL10RB, allowing IL10RB to bind IL10 as well (PubMed:16982608). In turn, the heterotetrameric assembly complex, composed of two subunits of IL10RA and IL10RB, activates the kinases JAK1 and TYK2 that are constitutively associated with IL10RA and IL10RB respecti
   3047..3271    +  polyA_signal   bGH poly(A) signal: bovine growth hormone polyadenylation signal
   3287..3310    +  polyA_signal   bGH poly(A) signal (fragment): bovine growth hormone polyadenylation signal
   3314..3335    +  promoter       SV40 promoter (fragment): SV40 enhancer and early promoter
   3356..3589    +  rep_origin     f1 ori (fragment) (sequence partly withheld): f1 bacteriophage origin of replication; arrow indicates direction of (+) strand synthesis
   3594..3641    +  protein_bind   FRT: FLP-mediated recombination occurs in the 8-bp core sequence TCTAGAAA (Turan and Bode, 2011). FLP recombinase from the Saccharomyces cerevisiae 2μ plasmid
   3649..4671    +  CDS            HygR: aminoglycoside phosphotransferase from E. coli; aph(4)-Ia; confers resistance to hygromycin
   4681..4806    +  CDS            ble (fragment): BLE_KLEPN - Experimental evidence at protein level: Swiss-Prot protein existence level 1. Binding protein with a strong affinity to the bleomycin family of antibiotics. Binds to CL990; an antimitotic-antibiotic compound. From Klebsiella pneumoniae.
   4801..4922    +  polyA_signal   SV40 poly(A) signal: SV40 polyadenylation signal
   4995..5011    -  protein_bind   lac operator: The lac repressor binds to the lac operator to inhibit transcription in E. coli. This inhibition can be relieved by adding lactose or isopropyl-β-D-thiogalactopyranoside (IPTG). lac repressor encoded by lacI
   5019..5049    -  promoter       lac promoter: promoter for the E. coli lac operon
   5064..5085    -  protein_bind   CAP binding site: CAP binding activates transcription in the presence of cAMP. E. coli catabolite activator protein
   5098..5190    -  CDS            lacI (fragment): lac repressor; lacI; The lac repressor binds to the lac operator to inhibit transcription in E. coli. This inhibition can be relieved by adding lactose or isopropyl-β-D-thiogalactopyranoside (IPTG).
   5373..5961    -  rep_origin     ori: high-copy-number ColE1/pMB1/pBR322/pUC origin of replication
>Addgene plasmid #231213 | CA253 CMVTO-rens-3GS-IL10Ra-c-myc | addgene full sequence | sequence record 459267 | Addgene NGS Result
GAAGATCCTTTGATCTTTTCTACGGGGTCTGACGCTCAGTGGAACGAAAACTCACGTTAAGGGATTTTGG
TCATGAGATTATCAAAAAGGATCTTCACCTAGATCCTTTTAAATTAAAAATGAAGTTTTAAATCAATCTA
AAGTATATATGAGTAAACTTGGTCTGACAGTTACCAATGCTTAATCAGTGAGGCACCTATCTCAGCGATC
TGTCTATTTCGTTCATCCATAGTTGCCTGACTCCCCGTCGTGTAGATAACTACGATACGGGAGGGCTTAC
CATCTGGCCCCAGTGCTGCAATGATACCGCGAGACCCACGCTCACCGGCTCCAGATTTATCAGCAATAAA
CCAGCCAGCCGGAAGGGCCGAGCGCAGAAGTGGTCCTGCAACTTTATCCGCCTCCATCCAGTCTATTAAT
TGTTGCCGGGAAGCTAGAGTAAGTAGTTCGCCAGTTAATAGTTTGCGCAACGTTGTTGCCATTGCTACAG
GCATCGTGGTGTCACGCTCGTCGTTTGGTATGGCTTCATTCAGCTCCGGTTCCCAACGATCAAGGCGAGT
TACATGATCCCCCATGTTGTGCAAAAAAGCGGTTAGCTCCTTCGGTCCTCCGATCGTTGTCAGAAGTAAG
TTGGCCGCAGTGTTATCACTCATGGTTATGGCAGCACTGCATAATTCTCTTACTGTCATGCCATCCGTAA
GATGCTTTTCTGTGACTGGTGAGTACTCAACCAAGTCATTCTGAGAATAGTGTATGCGGCGACCGAGTTG
CTCTTGCCCGGCGTCAATACGGGATAATACCGCGCCACATAGCAGAACTTTAAAAGTGCTCATCATTGGA
AAACGTTCTTCGGGGCGAAAACTCTCAAGGATCTTACCGCTGTTGAGATCCAGTTCGATGTAACCCACTC
GTGCACCCAACTGATCTTCAGCATCTTTTACTTTCACCAGCGTTTCTGGGTGAGCAAAAACAGGAAGGCA
AAATGCCGCAAAAAAGGGAATAAGGGCGACACGGAAATGTTGAATACTCATACTCTTCCTTTTTCAATAT
TATTGAAGCATTTATCAGGGTTATTGTCTCATGAGCGGATACATATTTGAATGTATTTAGAAAAATAAAC
AAATAGGGGTTCCGCGCACATTTCCCCGAAAAGTGCCACCTGACGTCGACGGATCGGGAGATCTCCCGAT
CCCCTATGGTGCACTCTCAGTACAATCTGCTCTGATGCCGCATAGTTAAGCCAGTATCTGCTCCCTGCTT
GTGTGTTGGAGGTCGCTGAGTAGTGCGCGAGCAAAATTTAAGCTACAACAAGGCAAGGCTTGACCGACAA
TTGCATGAAGAATCTGCTTAGGGTTAGGCGTTTTGCGCTGCTTCGTACGGGCCAGATATACGCGTTGACA
TTGATTATTGACTAGTTATTAATAGTAATCAATTACGGGGTCATTAGTTCATAGCCCATATATGGAGTTC
CGCGTTACATAACTTACGGTAAATGGCCCGCCTGGCTGACCGCCCAACGACCCCCGCCCATTGACGTCAA
TAATGACGTATGTTCCCATAGTAACGCCAATAGGGACTTTCCATTGACGTCAATGGGTGGAGTATTTACG
GTAAACTGCCCACTTGGCAGTACATCAAGTGTATCATATGCCAAGTACGCCCCCTATTGACGTCAATGAC
GGTAAATGGCCCGCCTGGCATTATGCCCAGTACATGACCTTATGGGACTTTCCTACTTGGCAGTACATCT
ACGTATTAGTCATCGCTATTACCATGGTGATGCGGTTTTGGCAGTACATCAATGGGCGTGGATAGCGGTT
TGACTCACGGGGATTTCCAAGTCTCCACCCCATTGACGTCAATGGGAGTTTGTTTTGGCACCAAAATCAA
CGGGACTTTCCAAAATGTCGTAACAACTCCGCCCCATTGACGCAAATGGGCGGTAGGCGTGTACGGTGGG
AGGTCTATATAAGCAGAGCTCTCCCTATCAGTGATAGAGATCTCCCTATCAGTGATAGAGATCGTCGACG
AGCTCGTTTAGTGAACCGTCAGATCGCCTGGAGACGCCATCCACGCTGTTTTGACCTCCATAGAAGACAC
CGGGACCGATCCAGCCTCCGGACTCTAGCGTTTAAACTTAAGCTTCGCCACCATGCACTCCTCCGCGCTC
TTGTGTTGCCTAGTTTTATTGACCGGAGTCCGCGCAGTTATTCATAACGAGTCGGGCGGTGGGGGATCTG
GTGGAGGGGGATCAGGAGGTGGCGGATCCCATGGCACTGAGCTTCCATCTCCTCCTTCTGTATGGTTCGA
AGCAGAGTTCTTCCATCACATTCTGCATTGGACTCCCATTCCAAACCAATCGGAGAGCACCTGCTACGAA
GTGGCTCTGTTAAGATACGGCATTGAGTCTTGGAACAGCATCAGCAACTGCTCACAAACGCTCTCTTATG
ATTTGACCGCGGTGACACTTGACCTCTACCACTCAAACGGCTATAGAGCCCGGGTTCGAGCCGTGGATGG
CTCCCGACACTCCAACTGGACCGTCACTAATACACGGTTTAGCGTGGACGAGGTGACCCTGACAGTGGGA
AGTGTGAACCTCGAAATTCATAACGGGTTTATTCTGGGAAAAATACAGCTGCCTCGTCCAAAGATGGCAC
CAGCCAACGACACGTACGAAAGCATTTTCAGCCACTTCCGGGAGTACGAAATCGCAATCCGCAAGGTACC
GGGTAATTTTACTTTTACCCACAAGAAGGTTAAGCACGAAAACTTCAGCTTGTTAACCTCTGGCGAGGTC
GGAGAGTTTTGCGTGCAAGTGAAGCCTAGCGTCGCTTCACGCTCCAATAAAGGTATGTGGAGTAAAGAGG
AGTGCATCAGTCTCACAAGGCAGTATTTTACGGTCACCAATGAGCAGAAGCTCATCAGCGAAGAGGACCT
GACCGGTTAGGGCCCGAACAAAAACTCATCTCAGAAGAGGATCTGAATAGCGCCGTCGACCATCATCATA
ATCATCATTGAGTTTAAACCCGCTGATCAGCCTCGACTGTGCCTTCTAGTTGCCAGCCATCTGTTGTTTG
CCCCTCCCCCGTGCCTTCCTTGACCCTGGAAGGTGCCACTCCCACTGTCCTTTCCTAATAAAATGAGGAA
ATTGCATCGCATTGTCTGAGTAGGTGTCATTCTATTCTGGGGGGTGGGGTGGGGCAGGACAGCAAGGGGG
AGGATTGGGAAGACAATAGCAGGCATGCTGGGGATGCGGTGGGCTCTATGGAGATCTATCGATGTTCTGG
GGATGCGGTGGGCTCTATGGCTTCTGAGGCGGAAAGAACCAGCTGGGGCTCTAGGGGGTATCCCC
[124 nt withheld, positions 3356-3479]
C
[91 nt withheld, positions 3481-3571]
AGGGTGATGGTTCACGTACCTAGAAGTTCCTATTCCGAAGTTCCTATTCTCTAGAAAGTATAGGAACTTC
CTTGGCCAAAAAGCCTGAACTCACCGCGACGTCTGTCGAGAAGTTTCTGATCGAAAAGTTCGACAGCGTC
TCCGACCTGATGCAGCTCTCGGAGGGCGAAGAATCTCGTGCTTTCAGCTTCGATGTAGGAGGGCGTGGAT
ATGTCCTGCGGGTAAATAGCTGCGCCGATGGTTTCTACAAAGATCGTTATGTTTATCGGCACTTTGCATC
GGCCGCGCTCCCGATTCCGGAAGTGCTTGACATTGGGGAATTCAGCGAGAGCCTGACCTATTGCATCTCC
CGCCGTGCACAGGGTGTCACGTTGCAAGACCTGCCTGAAACCGAACTGCCCGCTGTTCTGCAGCCGGTCG
CGGAGGCCATGGATGCGATCGCTGCGGCCGATCTTAGCCAGACGAGCGGGTTCGGCCCATTCGGACCGCA
AGGAATCGGTCAATACACTACATGGCGTGATTTCATATGCGCGATTGCTGATCCCCATGTGTATCACTGG
CAAACTGTGATGGACGACACCGTCAGTGCGTCCGTCGCGCAGGCTCTCGATGAGCTGATGCTTTGGGCCG
AGGACTGCCCCGAAGTCCGGCACCTCGTGCACGCGGATTTCGGCTCCAACAATGTCCTGACGGACAATGG
CCGCATAACAGCGGTCATTGACTGGAGCGAGGCGATGTTCGGGGATTCCCAATACGAGGTCGCCAACATC
TTCTTCTGGAGGCCGTGGTTGGCTTGTATGGAGCAGCAGACGCGCTACTTCGAGCGGAGGCATCCGGAGC
TTGCAGGATCGCCGCGGCTCCGGGCGTATATGCTCCGCATTGGTCTTGACCAACTCTATCAGAGCTTGGT
TGACGGCAATTTCGATGATGCAGCTTGGGCGCAGGGTCGATGCGACGCAATCGTCCGATCCGGAGCCGGG
ACTGTCGGGCGTACACAAATCGCCCGCAGAAGCGCGGCCGTCTGGACCGATGGCTGTGTAGAAGTACTCG
CCGATAGTGGAAACCGACGCCCCAGCACTCGTCCGAGGGCAAAGGAATAGCACGTACTACGAGATTTCGA
TTCCACCGCCGCCTTCTATGAAAGGTTGGGCTTCGGAATCGTTTTCCGGGACGCCGGCTGGATGATCCTC
CAGCGCGGGGATCTCATGCTGGAGTTCTTCGCCCACCCCAACTTGTTTATTGCAGCTTATAATGGTTACA
AATAAAGCAATAGCATCACAAATTTCACAAATAAAGCATTTTTTTCACTGCATTCTAGTTGTGGTTTGTC
CAAACTCATCAATGTATCTTATCATGTCTGTATACCGTCGACCTCTAGCTAGAGCTTGGCGTAATCATGG
TCATAGCTGTTTCCTGTGTGAAATTGTTATCCGCTCACAATTCCACACAACATACGAGCCGGAAGCATAA
AGTGTAAAGCCTGGGGTGCCTAATGAGTGAGCTAACTCACATTAATTGCGTTGCGCTCACTGCCCGCTTT
CCAGTCGGGAAACCTGTCGTGCCAGCTGCATTAATGAATCGGCCAACGCGCGGGGAGAGGCGGTTTGCGT
ATTGGGCGCTCTTCCGCTTCCTCGCTCACTGACTCGCTGCGCTCGGTCGTTCGGCTGCGGCGAGCGGTAT
CAGCTCACTCAAAGGCGGTAATACGGTTATCCACAGAATCAGGGGATAACGCAGGAAAGAACATGTGAGC
AAAAGGCCAGCAAAAGGCCAGGAACCGTAAAAAGGCCGCGTTGCTGGCGTTTTTCCATAGGCTCCGCCCC
CCTGACGAGCATCACAAAAATCGACGCTCAAGTCAGAGGTGGCGAAACCCGACAGGACTATAAAGATACC
AGGCGTTTCCCCCTGGAAGCTCCCTCGTGCGCTCTCCTGTTCCGACCCTGCCGCTTACCGGATACCTGTC
CGCCTTTCTCCCTTCGGGAAGCGTGGCGCTTTCTCATAGCTCACGCTGTAGGTATCTCAGTTCGGTGTAG
GTCGTTCGCTCCAAGCTGGGCTGTGTGCACGAACCCCCCGTTCAGCCCGACCGCTGCGCCTTATCCGGTA
ACTATCGTCTTGAGTCCAACCCGGTAAGACACGACTTATCGCCACTGGCAGCAGCCACTGGTAACAGGAT
TAGCAGAGCGAGGTATGTAGGCGGTGCTACAGAGTTCTTGAAGTGGTGGCCTAACTACGGCTACACTAGA
AGAACAGTATTTGGTATCTGCGCTCTGCTGAAGCCAGTTACCTTCGGAAAAAGAGTTGGTAGCTCTTGAT
CCGGCAAACAAACCACCGCTGGTAGCGGTGGTTTTTTTGTTTGCAAGCAGCAGATTACGCGCAGAAAAAA
AGGATCTCAA
